Addgene plasmid #50818: SERA6-bio-His
Purpose: Expresses enzymatically monobiotinylated full length SERA6
Depositing lab: Gavin Wright. Depositing organization: Wellcome Sanger Institute. Publication: Towards a comprehensive Plasmodium falciparum merozoite cell surface and secreted recombinant protein library. Zenonos ZA, Rayner JC, Wright GJ. Malar J. 2014 Mar 12;13(1):93. doi: 10.1186/1475-2875-13-93. PubMed 24620899.
Backbone
  Vector backbone: pTT3
  Backbone manufacturer: Yves Durocher
  Backbone size w/o insert (bp): 6670
  Modifications to backbone: Addition of CD4, biotinylation sequence, 6xhis tags
  Vector type: Mammalian Expression
Growth in bacteria
  Bacterial resistance: Ampicillin, 100 μg/mL
  Growth temperature: 37°C
  Growth strain: Top10
  Copy number: High Copy
Gene/Insert
  Gene/Insert name: SERA6 (alt name: PFB0335c)
  Species: P. falciparum
  Insert size (bp): 3038
  Mutation: all potential N-linked glycosylation sites (N-X-S/T, where X is not proline) were systematically removed by substituting alanine for serine/threonine at these sites.
  Promoter: CMV
  Tag / fusion protein: ratCD4d3+4,biotinylation sequence, 6xHis (C terminal on backbone)
  Cloning method: Restriction Enzyme; 5′ cloning site NotI (not destroyed); 3′ cloning site AscI (not destroyed)
  Sequencing primers: 5′ CMV-F; 3′ EBVori-F (5'-CCACTCAGTGTTGGCAAATG-3')
Resource information
  A portion of this plasmid was derived from a plasmid made by: pTT3 was obtained from Yves Durocher, National Research Council of Canada
Terms and licenses: Academic/Nonprofit Terms; Industry Terms: Not Available to Industry
Depositor comments: Made by gene synthesis
How to cite: SERA6-bio-His was a gift from Gavin Wright (Addgene plasmid # 50818 ; http://n2t.net/addgene:50818 ; RRID:Addgene_50818)
