[The description below was written by a language model from this plasmid's Addgene catalogue record and pLannotate feature annotations shown in this document.]
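Description:
SERA6-bio-His is a mammalian expression plasmid built on the pTT3 backbone, designed to produce the Plasmodium falciparum protein SERA6 (PFB0335c) as a secreted, tagged recombinant protein. It is propagated in E. coli through a high-copy ColE1/pUC-type origin with ampicillin selection (AmpR). It also carries a fragment of the Epstein-Barr virus oriP, which supports episomal maintenance in cells that supply EBNA1. Remnants of lac regulatory sequences and other small backbone fragments are also annotated but play no evident part in expression.

Transcription is driven by the CMV immediate early enhancer and promoter, followed by adenovirus-derived leader and splice sequences and a chimeric intron fragment that are characteristic of this backbone, and it ends at a rabbit β-globin polyadenylation signal. The open reading frame begins with a mouse immunoglobulin heavy chain signal sequence fragment, which directs the product into the secretory pathway. The synthetic full-length SERA6 coding region, cloned between NotI and AscI sites, follows. All potential N-linked glycosylation sites in SERA6 were removed by replacing the serine or threonine of each sequon with alanine, so the parasite protein is not aberrantly glycosylated in mammalian cells.

SERA6 is fused at its C terminus to rat CD4 domains 3 and 4, a peptide substrate for enzymatic biotinylation and a 6xHis tag. The feature table annotates only the CD4 portion; the two short tags are known from the catalogue fields. Together these tags allow monobiotinylation for capture on streptavidin and purification through the His tag. The construct belongs to a library of merozoite cell surface and secreted recombinant proteins.
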