Features (pLannotate 1.2.2; 19 found; start..end, strand, type, name):
      7..386     +  enhancer       CMV enhancer: human cytomegalovirus immediate early enhancer
    388..587     +  promoter       CMV promoter: human cytomegalovirus (CMV) immediate early promoter
    655..693     +  misc_feature   Ad SA (fragment): adenovirus major late transcript splice acceptor (Friedrich and Soriano, 1991)
    726..935     -  CDS            PTP (fragment): TERM_ADE02 - Experimental evidence at protein level: Swiss-Prot protein existence level 1. Protein covalently bound to the viral DNA that acts as a primer for viral genomic replication by DNA strand displacement. Assembles on the viral origin of replication in an initiation complex with viral polymerase, DBP, host NFIA and host POU2F1/OCT1. During initiation, the polymerase covalently couples the first dCTP with Ser- 580 of pTP. The terminal protein stimulates the template activity over 20 fold compared to protein-free templates. Neo-synthesized viral genomes are linked to two preterminal prot
    966..1055    +  intron         chimeric intron (fragment): chimera between introns from adenovirus and immunoglobulin heavy chain genes
   1074..1120    +  CDS            IgH signal sequence (fragment): signal sequence from the mouse immunoglobulin heavy chain variable region
   1200..4220    +  CDS            SERA6: SERA6_PLAF7 - Experimental evidence at protein level: Swiss-Prot protein existence level 1. Cysteine protease which plays an essential role in merozoite egress from host erythrocytes. May cleave host SPTB/beta spectrin and ANK1/ankyrin-1 which disrupts host erythrocyte actin cytoskeleton and leads to host erythrocyte cell membrane rupture. From Plasmodium falciparum (isolate 3D7).
   4221..4781    +  CDS            Cd4 (fragment): CD4_RAT - Experimental evidence at protein level: Swiss-Prot protein existence level 1. Integral membrane glycoprotein that plays an essential role in the immune response and serves multiple functions in responses against both external and internal offenses. In T-cells, functions primarily as a coreceptor for MHC class II molecule:peptide complex. The antigens presented by class II peptides are derived from extracellular proteins while class I peptides are derived from cytosolic proteins. Interacts simultaneously with the T-cell receptor (TCR) and the MHC class II presented by antigen presenti
   4941..4996    +  polyA_signal   β-globin poly(A) signal: rabbit β-globin polyadenylation signal (Gil and Proudfoot, 1987)
   5510..7191    -  rep_origin     oriP (fragment): Epstein-Barr virus oriP replication origin (Yates et al., 2000)
   7318..7422    +  promoter       AmpR promoter: bla
   7423..8283    +  CDS            AmpR: β-lactamase; bla; confers resistance to ampicillin, carbenicillin, and related antibiotics
   8454..9042    +  rep_origin     ori: high-copy-number ColE1/pMB1/pBR322/pUC origin of replication
   9225..9317    +  CDS            lacI (fragment): lac repressor; lacI; The lac repressor binds to the lac operator to inhibit transcription in E. coli. This inhibition can be relieved by adding lactose or isopropyl-β-D-thiogalactopyranoside (IPTG).
   9330..9351    +  protein_bind   CAP binding site: CAP binding activates transcription in the presence of cAMP. E. coli catabolite activator protein
   9366..9396    +  promoter       lac promoter: promoter for the E. coli lac operon
   9404..9420    +  protein_bind   lac operator: The lac repressor binds to the lac operator to inhibit transcription in E. coli. This inhibition can be relieved by adding lactose or isopropyl-β-D-thiogalactopyranoside (IPTG). lac repressor encoded by lacI
   9490..9506    +  promoter       tet promoter (fragment): E. coli promoter for tetracycline efflux protein gene
   9516..9541    -  CDS            bla(M) (fragment): β-lactamase lacking the signal sequence; bla(M); allows cytosolic expression of β-lactamase
>Addgene plasmid #50818 | SERA6-bio-His | depositor full sequence | sequence record 76306 | SERA6-bio-His sequence 9708 bps
CATGTTGACATTGATTATTGACTAGTTATTAATAGTAATCAATTACGGGGTCATTAGTTCATAGCCCATA
TATGGAGTTCCGCGTTACATAACTTACGGTAAATGGCCCGCCTGGCTGACCGCCCAACGACCCCCGCCCA
TTGACGTCAATAATGACGTATGTTCCCATAGTAACGCCAATAGGGACTTTCCATTGACGTCAATGGGTGG
AGTATTTACGGTAAACTGCCCACTTGGCAGTACATCAAGTGTATCATATGCCAAGTCCGCCCCCTATTGA
CGTCAATGACGGTAAATGGCCCGCCTGGCATTATGCCCAGTACATGACCTTACGGGACTTTCCTACTTGG
CAGTACATCTACGTATTAGTCATCGCTATTACCATGGTGATGCGGTTTTGGCAGTACACCAATGGGCGTG
GATAGCGGTTTGACTCACGGGGATTTCCAAGTCTCCACCCCATTGACGTCAATGGGAGTTTGTTTTGGCA
CCAAAATCAACGGGACTTTCCAAAATGTCGTAATAACCCCGCCCCGTTGACGCAAATGGGCGGTAGGCGT
GTACGGTGGGAGGTCTATATAAGCAGAGCTCGTTTAGTGAACCGTCAGATCCTCACTCTCTTCCGCATCG
CTGTCTGCGAGGGCCAGCTGTTGGGCTCGCGGTTGAGGACAAACTCTTCGCGGTCTTTCCAGTACTCTTG
GATCGGAAACCCGTCGGCCTCCGAACGGTACTCCGCCACCGAGGGACCTGAGCGAGTCCGCATCGACCGG
ATCGGAAAACCTCTCGAGAAAGGCGTCTAACCAGTCACAGTCGCAAGGTAGGCTGAGCACCGTGGCGGGC
GGCAGCGGGTGGCGGTCGGGGTTGTTTCTGGCGGAGGTGCTGCTGATGATGTAATTAAAGTAGGCGGTCT
TGAGACGGCGGATGGTCGAGGTGAGGTGTGGCAGGCTTGAGATCCAGCTGTTGGGGTGAGTACTCCCTCT
CAAAAGCGGGCATTACTTCTGCGCTAAGATTGTCAGTTTCCAAAAACGAGGAGGATTTGATATTCACCTG
GCCCGATCTGGCCATACACTTGAGTGACAATGACATCCACTTTGCCTTTCTCTCCACAGGTGTCCACTCC
CAGGTCCAAGTTTGCCACCATGGAGTTTCAGACCCAGGTACTCATGTCCCTGCTGCTCTGCATGTCTGGT
GCGGCCGCAAACAAAGTGACCGTGATCAGCCACAACAACGGCCACAACGACAACCTGGACGTGAACAAGA
ACGGCGTGATCTCCCAGGAAAATGTCTTTGACACCAGCGAGAGCCTGAACCTGCCCAGCAACAAGAAAGT
GGGCAGCGACGACCTGAACACCGCCACCATCAGCTTCACCGTGCCCGACAATCTGGAAAACGAAGTGAAG
GTGGTGTCCAGCAGCGAGTCCGGAAAGGGCGCCACCGTGTCCCACACCAAAGTGACAAGCGAGGGCCTGA
GCGACACCCAGCCTAATGTGGCCCAGAGCGTGTCCAGCTCCACCCACACACCTGGCAGCCTGGACAGCAC
CATGAGCACCGAGCAGCACAGCAGCGTGTCCCAGAGCAGCCTGCCTACAGAGAGCAGCAGCGAAACCCTG
AACAAGGCCACCGTGCCTGAGATCCCCATCCAGATCAACAGCGGCCTGCTGAAGAACTACAATGGCGTGA
AAGTGACAGGCAGCTGCGGCAGCTACTTCCGGGTGTACCTGGTGCCCCACATCCTGATCTACGCCCTGAC
CAAGTACTCCGTGATTCAGCTGGAAAGCCTGTTCAACGACAATGCCCGGATCGACGTGGAACACAAGGGC
GAGCTGCAGAACAAGTGCAGCGAGGGCTACCACTTCAAGCTGGTGGTGTACATCACCCACAACGTGCTGA
ACCTGAAGTGGAAAACCTACAAGCCCAACGAGGAAAGCAAGAGCGAGGACAGCGACGTGCGGAAGTACCG
GATCCCCAAGCTGGAACGGCCCTTCACCAGCATCCAGGTGTACACAGCCAACAGCAAGGCTGGCGTGATC
GAGACAAAGAATTACAACATCCGGACCGACATCCCCGATACCTGCGACGCTATCGCCACCGACTGCTTTC
TGAACGGCAACGTGAACATCGAGAAGTGCTTCCAGTGCACCCTGCTGGTGCAGAAGAAGGACAAGAGCCA
CGAGTGCTTCAAATACGTGTCCTCCGAGATGAAGAAAAAGATGAACGAGATCAAAGTGAAGGCCCAGGAC
GACTTCAACCCCAACGAGTACAAGCTGATCGAGAGCATCGACAACATCCTGAGCAAGATCTACAAGAAGG
CCAACAAGCCCTTCGAGATCAGCAAGGACCTGATCAACCTGGAAGATCTGGACTACCAGTTCAAGAACGA
GCTGCTCGAGTACTGCAAGCTGCTGAAAAAGGTGGACACCTCCGGCACCCTGGAAGAGTACGAGCTGGGC
AACGCCGAGGACATCTACAACAACCTGGCCCGGCTGCTGAAGTCCCACAGCGACGAGAACATCGTGACAC
TGCAGGGCAAGCTGCGGAATACCGCCATCTGCATCAAGAACGTGGACGAGTGGATTCTGAACAAGAGAGG
CCTGACACTGCCCTCCGAGAGCCCTAGCGAGAGCAGCTCCAAGAGCGACAGCTACCTGAATACCTTCAAC
GATAAGGATAAGAACGAGGACAAGGACGACATGAGCAAGAACAGCAAAGAGGAATTCAAAAACGACGACA
AAGAGAACTCCGACGATCAGAACAACAACGACGCCAACAAGAAGGACGACGAAAACAACATCAACAACGG
GGACACCAACTACGTGTACGACTTCGACGACGACGATTACGACAACAACGCCTATGAGAAGGATATGTAC
GAGAGCCCCATCAAAGAAAACAAGAATGGGGTCATCGACCTCGAGAAGTACGGCAACCAGATCAAGCTGA
AGTCTCCCTACTTCAAGAACTCCAAGTACTGTAACTACGAGTATTGCAACCGGTGGCGGGACAAGACCAG
CTGCATCAGCCAGATCGAGGTGGAAGAACAGGGCAATTGCGGCCTGTGCTGGATCTTCGCCAGCAAGCTG
CACTTCGAGACAATCCGGTGCATGCGGGGCTACGGCCACTTCAGATCCAGCGCCCTGTACGTGGCCAACT
GCGCCAAGCGGAAGCCCATCGACAGATGCGAGGAAGGCAGCAACCCCCTGGAATTCCTGCGGATCCTGGA
CGAGAAGAAGTTCCTGCCCCTGGAAAGCAACTACCCCTACAGCTACACCAGCGCCGGCAACAGCTGCCCT
AAGCTGCCCAACAGCTGGACCAACCTGTGGGGCGACACAAAGCTGCTGTTCAACAAAAAGGTGCACCGGT
ACATCGGCAACAAGGGCTTCATCAGCCACGAGACAAGCTACTTTAAGAACAACATGGACCTCTTCATCGA
CATGGTCAAGCGGGAAGTCCAGAACAAGGGAAGCGTGATCATCTATATCAAGACCCAGGACGTGATCGGC
TACGATTTCAACGGCAAGGGCGTGCACAGCATGTGCGGCGACAGAACCCCTGACCACGCCGCCAACATCA
TCGGCTATGGCAACTACATTAACAAAAAAGGCGAGAAGCGGAGCTACTGGCTGATCCGGAACAGCTGGTC
CTACTACTGGGGCGACGAGGGCAACTTCAGAGTGGACATGCTGGGCCCCAAGAACTGCCTGTACAACTTC
ATCCACACCGTGGTGTTCTTCAAACTGGACCTGGGCACCATCCACGTGCCCAAGAAGAAGTCTTGGAAGA
AGAACGTCTACTTCCTGCGGCACAACCCCGACTTCATGTACAGCCTGTACTACAACAATTACGAGCCCGA
AACCAGCCAGGACTTCGAGAGCGAGAACGACTACGATAACGCCTTCGTGCACGGCCAGAGCAACGAGGCC
GACGAGACAAACAAAGAGGGCAAGAACGTCCACAACAGCGTGGAAAAGAAGATTCAGATCCTGCACATCC
TCAAGCACATCAAGGACAGCCAGATTAAGCGGGGCCTCGTGAAGTATGACAACATTAACGAGGCCAAAGA
CGAGCACACCTGTAGCAGAGTGAACAGCCAGGATGCCGAGAAGTATGAGGAATGCAAGAAGTTCTGTCTC
ACCAAGTGGAACGAGTGCAAGGACCACTACAGCCCCGGCTACTGCCTGACCGACCTGTATAAGGGCGAGG
ACTGCAACTTCTGCTACGTGGGCGCGCCGTCGACCTCCATCACGGCCTATAAGAGTGAGGGGGAGTCAGC
GGAGTTCTCCTTCCCACTCAACCTTGGAGAGGAAAGCCTGCAGGGAGAGTTGAGATGGAAGGCAGAGAAG
GCTCCTTCTTCCCAGTCCTGGATCACCTTCTCCCTAAAGAACCAAAAGGTGTCTGTGCAGAAGTCTACTA
GCAACCCCAAGTTCCAGCTGTCCGAAACGCTCCCACTCACCCTTCAGATACCCCAGGTCTCCCTTCAGTT
TGCTGGTTCTGGCAACCTGACCCTGACTCTGGACAGAGGGATACTGTATCAGGAAGTGAACCTGGTGGTG
ATGAAAGTGACTCAGCCCGACAGCAACACTTTGACCTGTGAGGTGATGGGACCCACCTCACCCAAGATGA
GACTGATCTTGAAGCAGGAGAATCAGGAGGCCAGGGTCTCCAGGCAGGAGAAAGTGATTCAAGTGCAGGC
CCCTGAAGCAGGGGTGTGGCAATGTCTACTGAGTGAAGGTGAAGAGGTCAAGATGGACTCCAAGATCCAG
GTTTTATCCAAAGGGTTGAATTCCGGCAGCCTGCACCACATCCTGGACGCCCAGAAGATGCTGTGGAACC
ACAGGGACAGGAACCTGCCTCCTCTGGCCCCTCTGGGCCCCCACCACCATCACCACCATTGAGTCTAGAC
ACGTGATTAATTAAGGATCCCCCGACCTCGACCTCTGGCTAATAAAGGAAATTTATTTTCATTGCAATAG
TGTGTTGGAATTTTTTGTGTCTCTCACTCGGAAGGACATATGGGAGGGCAAATCATTTGGTCGAGATCCC
TCGGAGATCTCTAGCTAGAGGATCGATCCCCGCCCCGGACGAACTAAACCTGACTACGACATCTCTGCCC
CTTCTTCGCGGGGCAGTGCATGTAATCCCTTCAGTTGGTTGGTACAACTTGCCAACTGGGCCCTGTTCCA
CATGTGACACGGGGGGGGACCAAACACAAAGGGGTTCTCTGACTGTAGTTGACATCCTTATAAATGGATG
TGCACATTTGCCAACACTGAGTGGCTTTCATCCTGGAGCAGACTTTGCAGTCTGTGGACTGCAACACAAC
ATTGCCTTTATGTGTAACTCTTGGCTGAAGCTCTTACACCAATGCTGGGGGACATGTACCTCCCAGGGGC
CCAGGAAGACTACGGGAGGCTACACCAACGTCAATCAGAGGGGCCTGTGTAGCTACCGATAAGCGGACCC
TCAAGAGGGCATTAGCAATAGTGTTTATAAGGCCCCCTTGTTAACCCTAAACGGGTAGCATATGCTTCCC
GGGTAGTAGTATATACTATCCAGACTAACCCTAATTCAATAGCATATGTTACCCAACGGGAAGCATATGC
TATCGAATTAGGGTTAGTAAAAGGGTCCTAAGGAACAGCGATATCTCCCACCCCATGAGCTGTCACGGTT
TTATTTACATGGGGTCAGGATTCCACGAGGGTAGTGAACCATTTTAGTCACAAGGGCAGTGGCTGAAGAT
CAAGGAGCGGGCAGTGAACTCTCCTGAATCTTCGCCTGCTTCTTCATTCTCCTTCGTTTAGCTAATAGAA
TAACTGCTGAGTTGTGAACAGTAAGGTGTATGTGAGGTGCTCGAAAACAAGGTTTCAGGTGACGCCCCCA
GAATAAAATTTGGACGGGGGGTTCAGTGGTGGCATTGTGCTATGACACCAATATAACCCTCACAAACCCC
TTGGGCAATAAATACTAGTGTAGGAATGAAACATTCTGAATATCTTTAACAATAGAAATCCATGGGGTGG
GGACAAGCCGTAAAGACTGGATGTCCATCTCACACGAATTTATGGCTATGGGCAACACATAATCCTAGTG
CAATATGATACTGGGGTTATTAAGATGTGTCCCAGGCAGGGACCAAGACAGGTGAACCATGTTGTTACAC
TCTATTTGTAACAAGGGGAAAGAGAGTGGACGCCGACAGCAGCGGACTCCACTGGTTGTCTCTAACACCC
CCGAAAATTAAACGGGGCTCCACGCCAATGGGGCCCATAAACAAAGACAAGTGGCCACTCTTTTTTTTGA
AATTGTGGAGTGGGGGCACGCGTCAGCCCCCACACGCCGCCCTGCGGTTTTGGACTGTAAAATAAGGGTG
TAATAACTTGGCTGATTGTAACCCCGCTAACCACTGCGGTCAAACCACTTGCCCACAAAACCACTAATGG
CACCCCGGGGAATACCTGCATAAGTAGGTGGGCGGGCCAAGATAGGGGCGCGATTGCTGCGATCTGGAGG
ACAAATTACACACACTTGCGCCTGAGCGCCAAGCACAGGGTTGTTGGTCCTCATATTCACGAGGTCGCTG
AGAGCACGGTGGGCTAATGTTGCCATGGGTAGCATATACTACCCAAATATCTGGATAGCATATGCTATCC
TAATCTATATCTGGGTAGCATAGGCTATCCTAATCTATATCTGGGTAGCATATGCTATCCTAATCTATAT
CTGGGTAGTATATGCTATCCTAATTTATATCTGGGTAGCATAGGCTATCCTAATCTATATCTGGGTAGCA
TATGCTATCCTAATCTATATCTGGGTAGTATATGCTATCCTAATCTGTATCCGGGTAGCATATGCTATCC
TAATAGAGATTAGGGTAGTATATGCTATCCTAATTTATATCTGGGTAGCATATACTACCCAAATATCTGG
ATAGCATATGCTATCCTAATCTATATCTGGGTAGCATATGCTATCCTAATCTATATCTGGGTAGCATAGG
CTATCCTAATCTATATCTGGGTAGCATATGCTATCCTAATCTATATCTGGGTAGTATATGCTATCCTAAT
TTATATCTGGGTAGCATAGGCTATCCTAATCTATATCTGGGTAGCATATGCTATCCTAATCTATATCTGG
GTAGTATATGCTATCCTAATCTGTATCCGGGTAGCATATGCTATCCTCATGATAAGCTGTCAAACATGAG
AATTTTCTTGAAGACGAAAGGGCCTCGTGATACGCCTATTTTTATAGGTTAATGTCATGATAATAATGGT
TTCTTAGACGTCAGGTGGCACTTTTCGGGGAAATGTGCGCGGAACCCCTATTTGTTTATTTTTCTAAATA
CATTCAAATATGTATCCGCTCATGAGACAATAACCCTGATAAATGCTTCAATAATATTGAAAAAGGAAGA
GTATGAGTATTCAACATTTCCGTGTCGCCCTTATTCCCTTTTTTGCGGCATTTTGCCTTCCTGTTTTTGC
TCACCCAGAAACGCTGGTGAAAGTAAAAGATGCTGAAGATCAGTTGGGTGCACGAGTGGGTTACATCGAA
CTGGATCTCAACAGCGGTAAGATCCTTGAGAGTTTTCGCCCCGAAGAACGTTTTCCAATGATGAGCACTT
TTAAAGTTCTGCTATGTGGCGCGGTATTATCCCGTGTTGACGCCGGGCAAGAGCAACTCGGTCGCCGCAT
ACACTATTCTCAGAATGACTTGGTTGAGTACTCACCAGTCACAGAAAAGCATCTTACGGATGGCATGACA
GTAAGAGAATTATGCAGTGCTGCCATAACCATGAGTGATAACACTGCGGCCAACTTACTTCTGACAACGA
TCGGAGGACCGAAGGAGCTAACCGCTTTTTTGCACAACATGGGGGATCATGTAACTCGCCTTGATCGTTG
GGAACCGGAGCTGAATGAAGCCATACCAAACGACGAGCGTGACACCACGATGCCTGCAGCAATGGCAACA
ACGTTGCGCAAACTATTAACTGGCGAACTACTTACTCTAGCTTCCCGGCAACAATTAATAGACTGGATGG
AGGCGGATAAAGTTGCAGGACCACTTCTGCGCTCGGCCCTTCCGGCTGGCTGGTTTATTGCTGATAAATC
TGGAGCCGGTGAGCGTGGGTCTCGCGGTATCATTGCAGCACTGGGGCCAGATGGTAAGCCCTCCCGTATC
GTAGTTATCTACACGACGGGGAGTCAGGCAACTATGGATGAACGAAATAGACAGATCGCTGAGATAGGTG
CCTCACTGATTAAGCATTGGTAACTGTCAGACCAAGTTTACTCATATATACTTTAGATTGATTTAAAACT
TCATTTTTAATTTAAAAGGATCTAGGTGAAGATCCTTTTTGATAATCTCATGACCAAAATCCCTTAACGT
GAGTTTTCGTTCCACTGAGCGTCAGACCCCGTAGAAAAGATCAAAGGATCTTCTTGAGATCCTTTTTTTC
TGCGCGTAATCTGCTGCTTGCAAACAAAAAAACCACCGCTACCAGCGGTGGTTTGTTTGCCGGATCAAGA
GCTACCAACTCTTTTTCCGAAGGTAACTGGCTTCAGCAGAGCGCAGATACCAAATACTGTTCTTCTAGTG
TAGCCGTAGTTAGGCCACCACTTCAAGAACTCTGTAGCACCGCCTACATACCTCGCTCTGCTAATCCTGT
TACCAGTGGCTGCTGCCAGTGGCGATAAGTCGTGTCTTACCGGGTTGGACTCAAGACGATAGTTACCGGA
TAAGGCGCAGCGGTCGGGCTGAACGGGGGGTTCGTGCACACAGCCCAGCTTGGAGCGAACGACCTACACC
GAACTGAGATACCTACAGCGTGAGCTATGAGAAAGCGCCACGCTTCCCGAAGGGAGAAAGGCGGACAGGT
ATCCGGTAAGCGGCAGGGTCGGAACAGGAGAGCGCACGAGGGAGCTTCCAGGGGGAAACGCCTGGTATCT
TTATAGTCCTGTCGGGTTTCGCCACCTCTGACTTGAGCGTCGATTTTTGTGATGCTCGTCAGGGGGGCGG
AGCCTATGGAAAAACGCCAGCAACGCGGCCTTTTTACGGTTCCTGGCCTTTTGCTGGCCTTTTGCTCACA
TGTTCTTTCCTGCGTTATCCCCTGATTCTGTGGATAACCGTATTACCGCCTTTGAGTGAGCTGATACCGC
TCGCCGCAGCCGAACGACCGAGCGCAGCGAGTCAGTGAGCGAGGAAGCGGAAGAGCGCCCAATACGCAAA
CCGCCTCTCCCCGCGCGTTGGCCGATTCATTAATGCAGCTGGCACGACAGGTTTCCCGACTGGAAAGCGG
GCAGTGAGCGCAACGCAATTAATGTGAGTTAGCTCACTCATTAGGCACCCCAGGCTTTACACTTTATGCT
TCCGGCTCGTATGTTGTGTGGAATTGTGAGCGGATAACAATTTCACACAGGAAACAGCTATGACCATGAT
TACGCCAAGCTCTAGCTAGAGGTCGACCAATTCTCATGTTTGACAGCTTATCATCGCAGATCCGGGCAAC
GTTGTTGCCATTGCTGCAGGCGCAGAACTGGTAGGTATGGAAGATCTATACATTGAATCAATATTGGCAA
TTAGCCATATTAGTCATTGGTTATATAGCATAAATCAATATTGGCTATTGGCCATTGCATACGTTGTATC
TATATCATAATATGTACATTTATATTGGCTCATGTCCAATATGACCGC
