>Addgene plasmid #50818 | SERA6-bio-His | addgene partial sequence | sequence record 78698 | EBVori-F 5'-CCACTCAGTGTTGGCAAATG-3'
ACAGTCAGAGAACCCCTTTGTGTTTGGTCCCCCCCCGTGTCACATGTGGAACAGGGCCCAGTTGGCAAGT
TGTACCAACCAACTGAAGGGATTACATGCACTGCCCCGCGAAGAAGGGGCAGAGATGTCGTAGTCAGGTT
TAGTTCGTCCGGGGCGGGGATCGATCCTCTAGCTAGAGATCTCCGAGGGATCTCGACCAAATGATTTGCC
CTCCCATATGTCCTTCCGAGTGAGAGACACAAAAAATTCCAACACACTATTGCAATGAAAATAAATTTCC
TTTATTAGCCAGAGGTCGAGGTCGGGGGATCCTTAATTAATCACGTGTCTAGACTCAATGGTGGTGATGG
TGGTGGGGGCCCAGAGGGGCCAGAGGAGGCAGGTTCCTGTCCCTGTGGTTCCACAGCATCTTCTGGGCGT
CCAGGATGTGGTGCAGGCTGCCGGAATTCAACCCTTTGGATAAAACCTGGATCTTGGAGTCCATCTTGAC
CTCTTCACCTTCACTCAGTAGACATTGCCACACCCCTGCTTCAGGGGCCTGCACTTGAATCACTTTCTCC
TGCCTGGAGACCCTGGCCTCCTGATTCTCCTGCTTCAAGATCAGTCTCATCTTGGGTGAGGTGGGTCCCA
TCACCTCACAGGTCAAAGTGTTGCTGTCGGGCTGAGTCACTTTCATCACCACCAGGTTCACTTCCTGATA
CAGTATCCCTCTGTCCAGAGTCAGGGTCAGGTTGCCAGAACCAGCAAACTGAAGGGAGACCTGGGGTATC
TGAAGGGTGAGTGGGAGCGTTTCGGACAGCTGGAACTTGGGGTTGCTAGTAGACTTCTGCACAGACACCT
TTTGGTTCTTTA
