>Addgene plasmid #50818 | SERA6-bio-His | addgene partial sequence | sequence record 79464 | CMV-F 5'-CGCAAATGGGCGGTAGGCGTG-3'
ACCGTCAGATCCTCACTCTCTTCCGCATCGCTGTCTGCGAGGGCCAGCTGTTGGGCTCGCGGTTGAGGAC
AAACTCTTCGCGGTCTTTCCAGTACTCTTGGATCGGAAACCCGTCGGCCTCCGAACGGTACTCCGCCACC
GAGGGACCTGAGCGAGTCCGCATCGACCGGATCGGAAAACCTCTCGAGAAAGGCGTCTAACCAGTCACAG
TCGCAAGGTAGGCTGAGCACCGTGGCGGGCGGCAGCGGGTGGCGGTCGGGGTTGTTTCTGGCGGAGGTGC
TGCTGATGATGTAATTAAAGTAGGCGGTCTTGAGACGGCGGATGGTCGAGGTGAGGTGTGGCAGGCTTGA
GATCCAGCTGTTGGGGTGAGTACTCCCTCTCAAAAGCGGGCATTACTTCTGCGCTAAGATTGTCAGTTTC
CAAAAACGAGGAGGATTTGATATTCACCTGGCCCGATCTGGCCATACACTTGAGTGACAATGACATCCAC
TTTGCCTTTCTCTCCACAGGTGTCCACTCCCAGGTCCAAGTTTGCCACCATGGAGTTTCAGACCCAGGTA
CTCATGTCCCTGCTGCTCTGCATGTCTGGTGCGGCCGCAAACAAAGTGACCGTGATCAGCCACAACAACG
GCCACAACGACAACCTGGACGTGAACAAGAACGGCGTGATCTCCCAGGAAAATGTCTTTGACACCAGCGA
GAGCCTGAACCTGCCCAGCAACAAGAAAGTGGGCAGCGACGACCTGAACACCGCCACCATCAGCTTCACC
GTGCCCGACAATCTGGAAAACGAAGTG
